Addgene plasmid #13078: pKM201
Depositing lab: Kenan Murphy. Depositing organization: University of Massachusetts, Worcester. Publication: Lambda Red-mediated recombinogenic engineering of enterohemorrhagic and enteropathogenic E. coli. Murphy KC, Campellone KG. BMC Mol Biol. 2003 Dec 13;4:11. doi: 10.1186/1471-2199-4-11. PubMed 14672541.
Backbone
  Vector backbone: pAMPts
  Backbone manufacturer: Greg Phillips
  Backbone size w/o insert (bp): 5200
  Vector type: Bacterial Expression
Growth in bacteria
  Bacterial resistance: Ampicillin, 100 μg/mL
  Growth temperature: 30°C
  Growth strain: DH5alpha
  Growth instructions: Plasmid contains temperature sensitive origin of replication and must be grown at 30C
  Copy number: Low Copy
Gene/Insert
  Gene/Insert name: Ptac-gam-bet-exo operon (alt name: Lambda Red)
  Species: bacteriophage lambda
  Insert size (bp): 2000
  GenBank ID: J02459
  Cloning method: Restriction Enzyme; 5′ cloning site BglII (destroyed during cloning); 3′ cloning site BglII (destroyed during cloning)
  Sequencing primers: 5′ n/a; 3′ n/a
Resource information
  A portion of this plasmid was derived from a plasmid made by: Anthony Poteete UMass Medical School
Terms and licenses: Academic/Nonprofit Terms; Industry Terms: Not Available to Industry
Depositor comments: Ptac-gam-bet-exo operon derived from plasmid pTP806
How to cite: pKM201 was a gift from Kenan Murphy (Addgene plasmid # 13078 ; http://n2t.net/addgene:13078 ; RRID:Addgene_13078)
