[The description below was written by a language model from this plasmid's Addgene catalogue record and pLannotate feature annotations shown in this document.]
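Description:
pKM201 is a low-copy bacterial expression plasmid that supplies the bacteriophage lambda Red recombination functions for recombineering in E. coli. It is built on the pAMPts backbone. Replication depends on the pSC101 origin together with a temperature-sensitive Rep101 protein (A56V), so the plasmid is maintained only at permissive temperature (30°C) and can be cured from engineered strains by shifting to a higher temperature. Selection is by ampicillin through the bla gene and its native promoter. The backbone also carries pBluescript-derived remnants: an f1 origin, T7 and T3 promoters, multiple cloning site fragments, and partial lacZα and lac promoter elements. Short fragments of an RSF origin and a Tn903-associated ORF are also annotated and appear to be cloning vestiges.

The payload is an operon of about 2 kb, derived from plasmid pTP806 and inserted at BglII sites that were destroyed in cloning. A tac promoter with a lac operator drives gam, bet and exo, followed by a fragment of the lambda tL3 terminator. Gam inhibits the host RecBCD nuclease and so protects linear DNA. Exo resects double-stranded ends 5' to 3' to leave 3' single-stranded tails, and Beta anneals those tails to complementary target sequences. Together they allow PCR-generated linear fragments with short homology arms to replace chromosomal loci. The associated publication applied this to enterohemorrhagic and enteropathogenic E. coli.

The two sequence records disagree. The 8,721 nt record contains a lacIq promoter and full-length lacI downstream of the operon, which would give plasmid-borne repression and IPTG-inducible expression. The 7,284 nt record, which matches the catalogued sizes, lacks this cassette and retains only a lacI fragment. In that form, regulation of the operon would depend on lac repressor from the host.
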