Features (pLannotate 1.2.2; 22 found; start..end, strand, type, name):
     84..112     +  promoter       tac promoter: strong E. coli promoter; hybrid between the trp and lac UV5 promoters
    120..136     +  protein_bind   lac operator: The lac repressor binds to the lac operator to inhibit transcription in E. coli. This inhibition can be relieved by adding lactose or isopropyl-β-D-thiogalactopyranoside (IPTG). lac repressor encoded by lacI
    169..585     +  CDS            Gam: inhibitor of the host RecBCD nuclease in the λ Red system; gam; protects the double-stranded DNA substrate for recombination
    591..1376    +  CDS            Beta: single-stranded DNA binding recombinase in the λ Red system; bet; mediates pairing of a single-stranded DNA with a complementary target
   1373..2053    +  CDS            Exo: 5' to 3' double-stranded DNA exonuclease in the λ Red system; exo; creates 3' single-stranded DNA tails
   2054..2086    +  terminator     λ tL3 terminator (fragment): transcription terminator tL3 from phage λ
   2087..2127    -  misc_feature   MCS (fragment): pBluescript multiple cloning site
   2140..2158    -  promoter       T3 promoter: promoter for bacteriophage T3 RNA polymerase
   2203..2219    -  protein_bind   lac operator: The lac repressor binds to the lac operator to inhibit transcription in E. coli. This inhibition can be relieved by adding lactose or isopropyl-β-D-thiogalactopyranoside (IPTG). lac repressor encoded by lacI
   2227..2257    -  promoter       lac promoter: promoter for the E. coli lac operon
   2272..2293    -  protein_bind   CAP binding site: CAP binding activates transcription in the presence of cAMP. E. coli catabolite activator protein
   2306..2398    -  CDS            lacI (fragment): lac repressor; lacI; The lac repressor binds to the lac operator to inhibit transcription in E. coli. This inhibition can be relieved by adding lactose or isopropyl-β-D-thiogalactopyranoside (IPTG).
   2400..2528    -  rep_origin     RSF ori (fragment): Plasmids containing the RSF 1030 origin of replication can be propagated in E. coli cells that contain additional plasmids with compatible origins.
   2543..2860    +  CDS            YT93_ECOLX (fragment): Protein predicted: Swiss-Prot protein existence level 4. May be associated with transposition functions of transposon Tn903. From Escherichia coli.
   3765..4715    -  CDS            Rep101(Ts): temperature-sensitive version of the RepA protein needed for replication with the pSC101 origin (Armstrong et al., 1984); rep101 encoding an A56V mutation
   4763..4985    -  rep_origin     pSC101 ori: low-copy replication origin that requires the Rep101 protein
   5613..6473    -  CDS            AmpR: β-lactamase; bla; confers resistance to ampicillin, carbenicillin, and related antibiotics
   6474..6578    -  promoter       AmpR promoter: bla
   6631..7059    -  rep_origin     f1 ori (sequence partly withheld): f1 bacteriophage origin of replication; arrow indicates direction of (+) strand synthesis
   7064..7219    -  CDS            lacZα (fragment): LacZα fragment of β-galactosidase; lacZ fragment
   7227..7245    +  promoter       T7 promoter: promoter for bacteriophage T7 RNA polymerase
   7254..40      -  misc_feature   MCS (fragment) (across the origin): pBluescript multiple cloning site
>Addgene plasmid #13078 | pKM201 | addgene full sequence | sequence record 484266 | Addgene NGS Result
TCGATAAGCTTGATATCGAATTCCTGCAGCCCGGGGGATCTCCGACATCATAACGGTTCTGGCAAATATT
CTGAAATGAGCTGTTGACAATTAATCATCGGCTCGTATAATGTGTGGAATTGTGAGCGGATAACAATTTC
ACACAGGAAACAGTCGACGCTTATAAAAATGGATATTAATACTGAAACTGAGATCAAGCAAAAGCATTCA
CTAACCCCCTTTCCTGTTTTCCTAATCAGCCCGGCATTTCGCGGGCGATATTTTCACAGCTATTTCAGGA
GTTCAGCCATGAACGCTTATTACATTCAGGATCGTCTTGAGGCTCAGAGCTGGGCGCGTCACTACCAGCA
GCTCGCCCGTGAAGAGAAAGAGGCAGAACTGGCAGACGACATGGAAAAAGGCCTGCCCCAGCACCTGTTT
GAATCGCTATGCATCGATCATTTGCAACGCCACGGGGCCAGCAAAAAATCCATTACCCGTGCGTTTGATG
ACGATGTTGAGTTTCAGGAGCGCATGGCAGAACACATCCGGTACATGGTTGAAACCATTGCTCACCACCA
GGTTGATATTGATTCAGAGGTATAAAACGAATGAGTACTGCACTCGCAACGCTGGCTGGGAAGCTGGCTG
AACGTGTCGGCATGGATTCTGTCGACCCACAGGAACTGATCACCACTCTTCGCCAGACGGCATTTAAAGG
TGATGCCAGCGATGCGCAGTTCATCGCATTACTGATCGTTGCCAACCAGTACGGCCTTAATCCGTGGACG
AAAGAAATTTACGCCTTTCCTGATAAGCAGAATGGCATCGTTCCGGTGGTGGGCGTTGATGGCTGGTCCC
GCATCATCAATGAAAACCAGCAGTTTGATGGCATGGACTTTGAGCAGGACAATGAATCCTGTACATGCCG
GATTTACCGCAAGGACCGTAATCATCCGATCTGCGTTACCGAATGGATGGATGAATGCCGCCGCGAACCA
TTCAAAACTCGCGAAGGCAGAGAAATCACGGGGCCGTGGCAGTCGCATCCCAAACGGATGTTACGTCATA
AAGCCATGATTCAGTGTGCCCGTCTGGCCTTCGGATTTGCTGGTATCTATGACAAGGATGAAGCCGAGCG
CATTGTCGAAAATACTGCATACACTGCAGAACGTCAGCCGGAACGCGACATCACTCCGGTTAACGATGAA
ACCATGCAGGAGATTAACACTCTGCTGATCGCCCTGGATAAAACATGGGATGACGACTTATTGCCGCTCT
GTTCCCAGATATTTCGCCGCGACATTCGTGCATCGTCAGAACTGACACAGGCCGAAGCAGTAAAAGCTCT
TGGATTCCTGAAACAGAAAGCCGCAGAGCAGAAGGTGGCAGCATGACACCGGACATTATCCTGCAGCGTA
CCGGGATCGATGTGAGAGCTGTCGAACAGGGGGAAGATGCGTGGCACAAATTACGGCTCGGCGTCATCAC
CGCTTCAGAAGTTCACAACGTGATAGCAAAACCCCGCTCCGGAAAGAAGTGGCCTGACATGAAAATGTCC
TACTTCCACACCCTGCTTGCTGAGGTTTGCACCGGTGTGGCTCCGGAAGTTAACGCTAAAGCACTGGCCT
GGGGAAAACAGTACGAGAACGACGCCAGAACCCTGTTTGAATTCACTTCCGGCGTGAATGTTACTGAATC
CCCGATCATCTATCGCGACGAAAGTATGCGTACCGCCTGCTCTCCCGATGGTTTATGCAGTGACGGCAAC
GGCCTTGAACTGAAATGCCCGTTTACCTCCCGGGATTTCATGAAGTTCCGGCTCGGTGGTTTCGAGGCCA
TAAAGTCAGCTTACATGGCCCAGGTGCAGTACAGCATGTGGGTGACGCGAAAAAATGCCTGGTACTTTGC
CAACTATGACCCGCGTATGAAGCGTGAAGGCCTGCATTATGTCGTGATTGAGCGGGATGAAAAGTACATG
GCGAGTTTTGACGAGATCGTGCCGGAGTTCATCGAAAAAATGGACGAGGCACTGGCTGAAATTGGTTTTG
TATTTGGGGAGCAATGGCGATGACGCATCCTCACGATAATATCCGGGTAGGCGCAAGATCCACTAGTTCT
AGAGCGGCCGCCACCGCGGTGGAGCTCCAGCTTTTGTTCCCTTTAGTGAGGGTTAATTGCGCGCTTGGCG
TAATCATGGTCATAGCTGTTTCCTGTGTGAAATTGTTATCCGCTCACAATTCCACACAACATACGAGCCG
GAAGCATAAAGTGTAAAGCCTGGGGTGCCTAATGAGTGAGCTAACTCACATTAATTGCGTTGCGCTCACT
GCCCGCTTTCCAGTCGGGAAACCTGTCGTGCCAGCTGCATTAATGAATCGGCCAACGCGCGGGGAGAGGC
GGTTTGCGTATTGGGCGCTCTTCCGCTTCCTCGCTCACTGACTCGCTGCGCTCGGTCGTTCGGCTGCGGC
GAGCGGTATCAGCTCACTCAAAGGCGGTAATACGGTTATCCACAGAATCAGGGGATAACGCAGGAAAGAA
CATGTGAGATCCCCACAGCAAGATGCAACTTTCGCCAGATACGACGGCGCTCTTTGCCGTGCTTTCTGAC
TTTCCATTCGCCTTCACCAAAGACCTTCAGCCCGGTGGAATCAATCACCAGGTGTGCGATTTCACCCCGG
GTGGACGTTTTGAAACTGACATTAACCGACTTTGCCCGCTTACTGACACTGGTGTAATCCGGGCAGCGCA
ACGGAACGTTCATCAGGGCAAAAATGGAATCAATAAAACCCTGCGCAGCCCGCAGGGTCAGCCGGAATAC
GCGTTTAATCACCAGAACGGTGGTGATGGCGAGATCAGAATAGCGCTGGGGCCTTCCTCGTGATGAAGGT
GTTGCCGACTCATACCAGGCCTGAATCGCCTCATCATCCAGCCAGAAAGTGAGGGAGCCACGGTTGATGA
GAGCTTTGTTGTAGGTGGACCAGTTGGTGATTCTGAACTTTTGCTTTGCCACGGAATGGTCTGTGTTGTC
GGGAGGATGCGTGATCTGATCCTTCAACTCAGCAAAAGTTCGATTTATTCAACAAAGCCACTTTCAGTAT
GGATTTGGGTGTTACGGGGGGGGGTTGGTGCTTAAAATCGCGCTGAGGATTTCTGATGGTGTTAAGCGGG
CGGTTTTGAGATGTAAACTCGCCCGTTTAACATAATGGATCTTGCGCGCACCGCCCGAACACCACTCGCC
ACAAAAAACCGCCGGAACGTCCAAAAGTACGGGTTTTGCTGCCCGCAAACGGGCTGTTCTGGTGTTGCTA
GTTTGTTATCAGAATCGCAGATCCGGCTTCAGCCGGTTTGCCGGCTGAAAGCGCTATTTCTTCCAGAATT
GCCATGATTTTTTCCCCACGGGAGGCGTCACTGGCTCCCGTGTTGTCGGCAGCTTTGATTCGATAAGCAG
CATCGCCTGTTTCAGGCTGTCTATGTGTGACTGTTGAGCTGTAACAAGTTGTCTCAGGTGTTCAATTTCA
TGTTCTAGTTGCTTTGTTTTACTGGTTTCACCTGTTCTATTAGGTGTTACATGCTGTTCATCTGTTACAT
TGTCGATCTGTTCATGGTGAACAGCTTTAAATGCACCAAAAACTCGTAAAAGCTCTGATGTATCTATCTT
TTTTACACCGTTTTCATCTGTGCATATGGACAGTTTTCCCTTTGATATGTAACGGTGAACAGTTGTTCTA
CTTTTGTTTGTTAGTCTTGATGCTTCACTGATAGATACAAGAGCCATAAGAACCTCAGATCCTTCCGTAT
TTAGCCAGTATGTTCTCTAGTGTGGTTCGTTGTTTTTGCGTGAGCCATGAGAACGAACCATTGAGATCAT
ACTTACTTTGCATGTCACTCAAAAATTTTGCCTCAAAACTGGTGAGCTGAATTTTTGCAGTTAAAGCATC
GTGTAGTGTTTTTCTTAGTCCGTTATGTAGGTAGGAATCTGATGTAATGGTTGTTGGTATTTTGTCACCA
TTCATTTTTATCTGGTTGTTCTCAAGTTCGGTTACGAGATCCATTTGTCTATCTAGTTCAACTTGGAAAA
TCAACGTATCAGTCGGGCGGCCTCGCTTATCAACCACCAATTTCATATTGCTGTAAGTGTTTAAATCTTT
ACTTATTGGTTTCAAAACCCATTGGTTAAGCCTTTTAAACTCATGGTAGTTATTTTCAAGCATTAACATG
AACTTAAATTCATCAAGGCTAATCTCTATATTTGCCTTGTGAGTTTTCTTTTGTGTTAGTTCTTTTAATA
ACCACTCATAAATCCTCATAGAGTATTTGTTTTCAAAAGACTTAACATGTTCCAGATTATATTTTATGAA
TTTTTTTAACTGGAAAAGATAAGGCAATATCTCTTCACTAAAAACTAATTCTAATTTTTCGCTTGAGAAC
TTGGCATAGTTTGTCCACTGGAAAATCTCAAAGCCTTTAACCAAAGGATTCCTGATTTCCACAGTTCTCG
TCATCAGCTCTCTGGTTGCTTTAGCTAATACACCATAAGCATTTTCCCTACTGATGTTCATCATCTGAAC
GTATTGGTTATAAGTGAACGATACCGTCCGTTCTTTCCTTGTAGGGTTTTCAATCGTGGGGTTGAGTAGT
GCCACACAGCATAAAATTAGCTTGGTTTCATGCTCCGTTAAGTCATAGCGACTAATCGCTAGTTCATTTG
CTTTGAAAACAACTAATTCAGACATACATCTCAATTGGTCTAGGTGATTTTAATCACTATACCAATTGAG
ATGGGCTAGTCAATGATAATTACTAGTCCTTTTCCTTTGAGTTGTGGGTATCTGTAAATTCTGCTAGACC
TTTGCTGGAAAACTTGTAAATTCTGCTAGACCCTCTGTAAATTCCGCTAGACCTTTGTGTGTTTTTTTTG
TTTATATTCAAGTGGTTATAATTTATAGAATAAAGAAAGAATAAAAAAAGATAAAAAGAATAGATCCCAG
CCCTGTGTATAACTCACTACTTTAGTCAGTTCCGCAGTATTACAAAAGGATGTCGCAAACGCTGTTTGCT
CCTCTACAAAACAGACCTTAAAACCCTAAAGGCTTAAGTAGCACCCTCGCAAGCTCGGGCAAATCGCTGA
ATATTCCTTTTGTCTCCGACCATCAGGCACCTGAGTCGCTGTCTTTTTCGTGACATTCAGTTCGCTGCGC
TCACGGCTCTGGCAGTGAATGGGGGTAAATGGCACTACAGGCGCCTTTTATGGATTCATGCAAGGAAACT
ACCCATAATACAAGAAAAGCCCGTCACGGGCTTCTCAGGGCGTTTTATGGCGGGTCTGCTATGTGGTGCT
ATCTGACTTTTTGCTGTTCAGCAGTTCCTGCCCTCTGATTTTCCAGTCTGACCACTTCGGATTATCCCGT
GACAGGTCATTCAGACTGGCTAATGCACCCAGTAAGGCAGCGGTATCATCAACAGGCTTACCCGTCTTAC
TGTCGGGGATCTGACGCTCAGTGGAACGAAAACTCACGTTAAGGGATTTTGGTCATGAGATTATCAAAAA
GGATCTTCACCTAGATCCTTTTAAATTAAAAATGAAGTTTTAAATCAATCTAAAGTATATATGAGTAAAC
TTGGTCTGACAGTTACCAATGCTTAATCAGTGAGGCACCTATCTCAGCGATCTGTCTATTTCGTTCATCC
ATAGTTGCCTGACTCCCCGTCGTGTAGATAACTACGATACGGGAGGGCTTACCATCTGGCCCCAGTGCTG
CAATGATACCGCGAGACCCACGCTCACCGGCTCCAGATTTATCAGCAATAAACCAGCCAGCCGGAAGGGC
CGAGCGCAGAAGTGGTCCTGCAACTTTATCCGCCTCCATCCAGTCTATTAATTGTTGCCGGGAAGCTAGA
GTAAGTAGTTCGCCAGTTAATAGTTTGCGCAACGTTGTTGCCATTGCTACAGGCATCGTGGTGTCACGCT
CGTCGTTTGGTATGGCTTCATTCAGCTCCGGTTCCCAGCGATCAAGGCGAGTTACATGATCCCCCATGTT
GTGCAAAAAAGCGGTTAGCTCCTTCGGTCCTCCGATCGTTGTCAGAAGTAAGTTGGCCGCAGTGTTATCA
CTCATGGTTATGGCAGCACTGCATAATTCTCTTACTGTCATGCCATCCGTAAGATGCTTTTCTGTGACTG
GTGAGTACTCAACCAAGTCATTCTGAGAATAGTGTATGCGGCGACCGAGTTGCTCTTGCCCGGCGTCAAT
ACGGGATAATACCGCGCCACATAGCAGAACTTTAAAAGTGCTCATCATTGGAAAACGTTCTTCGGGGCGA
AAACTCTCAAGGATCTTACCGCTGTTGAGATCCAGTTCGATGTAACCCACTCGTGCACCCAACTGATCTT
CAGCATCTTTTACTTTCACCAGCGTTTCTGGGTGAGCAAAAACAGGAAGGCAAAATGCCGCAAAAAAGGG
AATAAGGGCGACACGGAAATGTTGAATACTCATACTCTTCCTTTTTCAATATTATTGAAGCATTTATCAG
GGTTATTGTCTCATGAGCGGATACATATTTGAATGTATTTAGAAAAATAAACAAATAGGGGTTCCGCGCA
CATTTCCCCGAAAAGTGCCACCTAAATTGTAAGCGTTAATATTTTGTTAAAATTCGCGTTAAATTTTTGT
TAAATCAGCTCATTTTTTAACCAATAGGCCGAAATCGGCAAAATCCCTTATAAATCAAAAGAATAGACCG
AGATAGGGT
[37 nt withheld, positions 6730-6766]
AAAGAACGTGGACTCCAACGTCAAAGG
[49 nt withheld, positions 6794-6842]
T
[91 nt withheld, positions 6844-6934]
G
[124 nt withheld, positions 6936-7059]
CCCATTCGCCATTCAGGCTGCGCAACTGTTGGGAAGGGCGATCGGTGCGGGCCTCTTCGCTATTACGCCA
GCTGGCGAAAGGGGGATGTGCTGCAAGGCGATTAAGTTGGGTAACGCCAGGGTTTTCCCAGTCACGACGT
TGTAAAACGACGGCCAGTGAGCGCGCGTAATACGACTCACTATAGGGCGAATTGGGTACCGGGCCCCCCC
TCGAGGTCGACGGTA
