Features (pLannotate 1.2.2; 29 found; start..end, strand, type, name):
     84..112     +  promoter       tac promoter: strong E. coli promoter; hybrid between the trp and lac UV5 promoters
    120..136     +  protein_bind   lac operator: The lac repressor binds to the lac operator to inhibit transcription in E. coli. This inhibition can be relieved by adding lactose or isopropyl-β-D-thiogalactopyranoside (IPTG). lac repressor encoded by lacI
    169..585     +  CDS            Gam: inhibitor of the host RecBCD nuclease in the λ Red system; gam; protects the double-stranded DNA substrate for recombination
    591..1376    +  CDS            Beta: single-stranded DNA binding recombinase in the λ Red system; bet; mediates pairing of a single-stranded DNA with a complementary target
   1373..2053    +  CDS            Exo: 5' to 3' double-stranded DNA exonuclease in the λ Red system; exo; creates 3' single-stranded DNA tails
   2054..2086    +  terminator     λ tL3 terminator (fragment): transcription terminator tL3 from phage λ
   2087..2111    -  misc_feature   MCS (fragment): pBluescript multiple cloning site
   2121..2198    +  promoter       lacIq promoter: lacI (mutant); In the lacIq allele, a single base change in the promoter boosts expression of the lacI gene about 10-fold.
   2199..3281    +  CDS            lacI: lac repressor; lacI; The lac repressor binds to the lac operator to inhibit transcription in E. coli. This inhibition can be relieved by adding lactose or isopropyl-β-D-thiogalactopyranoside (IPTG).
   3294..3315    +  protein_bind   CAP binding site: CAP binding activates transcription in the presence of cAMP. E. coli catabolite activator protein
   3330..3360    +  promoter       lac UV5 promoter: E. coli lac promoter with an "up" mutation
   3368..3384    +  protein_bind   lac operator: The lac repressor binds to the lac operator to inhibit transcription in E. coli. This inhibition can be relieved by adding lactose or isopropyl-β-D-thiogalactopyranoside (IPTG). lac repressor encoded by lacI
   3404..3540    +  CDS            lacZα (fragment): LacZα fragment of β-galactosidase; lacZ fragment
   3539..3564    -  misc_feature   MCS (fragment): pBluescript multiple cloning site
   3577..3595    -  promoter       T3 promoter: promoter for bacteriophage T3 RNA polymerase
   3640..3656    -  protein_bind   lac operator: The lac repressor binds to the lac operator to inhibit transcription in E. coli. This inhibition can be relieved by adding lactose or isopropyl-β-D-thiogalactopyranoside (IPTG). lac repressor encoded by lacI
   3664..3694    -  promoter       lac promoter: promoter for the E. coli lac operon
   3709..3730    -  protein_bind   CAP binding site: CAP binding activates transcription in the presence of cAMP. E. coli catabolite activator protein
   3743..3835    -  CDS            lacI (fragment): lac repressor; lacI; The lac repressor binds to the lac operator to inhibit transcription in E. coli. This inhibition can be relieved by adding lactose or isopropyl-β-D-thiogalactopyranoside (IPTG).
   3837..3965    -  rep_origin     RSF ori (fragment): Plasmids containing the RSF 1030 origin of replication can be propagated in E. coli cells that contain additional plasmids with compatible origins.
   3980..4297    +  CDS            YT93_ECOLX (fragment): Protein predicted: Swiss-Prot protein existence level 4. May be associated with transposition functions of transposon Tn903. From Escherichia coli.
   5202..6152    -  CDS            Rep101(Ts): temperature-sensitive version of the RepA protein needed for replication with the pSC101 origin (Armstrong et al., 1984); rep101 encoding an A56V mutation
   6200..6422    -  rep_origin     pSC101 ori: low-copy replication origin that requires the Rep101 protein
   7050..7910    -  CDS            AmpR: β-lactamase; bla; confers resistance to ampicillin, carbenicillin, and related antibiotics
   7911..8015    -  promoter       AmpR promoter: bla
   8068..8496    -  rep_origin     f1 ori (sequence partly withheld): f1 bacteriophage origin of replication; arrow indicates direction of (+) strand synthesis
   8501..8656    -  CDS            lacZα (fragment): LacZα fragment of β-galactosidase; lacZ fragment
   8664..8682    +  promoter       T7 promoter: promoter for bacteriophage T7 RNA polymerase
   8691..40      -  misc_feature   MCS (fragment) (across the origin): pBluescript multiple cloning site
>Addgene plasmid #13078 | pKM201 Sequencing Result | analyzer sequence | sequence record 322240
TCGATAAGCTTGATATCGAATTCCTGCAGCCCGGGGGATCTCCGACATCATAACGGTTCTGGCAAATATT
CTGAAATGAGCTGTTGACAATTAATCATCGGCTCGTATAATGTGTGGAATTGTGAGCGGATAACAATTTC
ACACAGGAAACAGTCGACGCTTATAAAAATGGATATTAATACTGAAACTGAGATCAAGCAAAAGCATTCA
CTAACCCCCTTTCCTGTTTTCCTAATCAGCCCGGCATTTCGCGGGCGATATTTTCACAGCTATTTCAGGA
GTTCAGCCATGAACGCTTATTACATTCAGGATCGTCTTGAGGCTCAGAGCTGGGCGCGTCACTACCAGCA
GCTCGCCCGTGAAGAGAAAGAGGCAGAACTGGCAGACGACATGGAAAAAGGCCTGCCCCAGCACCTGTTT
GAATCGCTATGCATCGATCATTTGCAACGCCACGGGGCCAGCAAAAAATCCATTACCCGTGCGTTTGATG
ACGATGTTGAGTTTCAGGAGCGCATGGCAGAACACATCCGGTACATGGTTGAAACCATTGCTCACCACCA
GGTTGATATTGATTCAGAGGTATAAAACGAATGAGTACTGCACTCGCAACGCTGGCTGGGAAGCTGGCTG
AACGTGTCGGCATGGATTCTGTCGACCCACAGGAACTGATCACCACTCTTCGCCAGACGGCATTTAAAGG
TGATGCCAGCGATGCGCAGTTCATCGCATTACTGATCGTTGCCAACCAGTACGGCCTTAATCCGTGGACG
AAAGAAATTTACGCCTTTCCTGATAAGCAGAATGGCATCGTTCCGGTGGTGGGCGTTGATGGCTGGTCCC
GCATCATCAATGAAAACCAGCAGTTTGATGGCATGGACTTTGAGCAGGACAATGAATCCTGTACATGCCG
GATTTACCGCAAGGACCGTAATCATCCGATCTGCGTTACCGAATGGATGGATGAATGCCGCCGCGAACCA
TTCAAAACTCGCGAAGGCAGAGAAATCACGGGGCCGTGGCAGTCGCATCCCAAACGGATGTTACGTCATA
AAGCCATGATTCAGTGTGCCCGTCTGGCCTTCGGATTTGCTGGTATCTATGACAAGGATGAAGCCGAGCG
CATTGTCGAAAATACTGCATACACTGCAGAACGTCAGCCGGAACGCGACATCACTCCGGTTAACGATGAA
ACCATGCAGGAGATTAACACTCTGCTGATCGCCCTGGATAAAACATGGGATGACGACTTATTGCCGCTCT
GTTCCCAGATATTTCGCCGCGACATTCGTGCATCGTCAGAACTGACACAGGCCGAAGCAGTAAAAGCTCT
TGGATTCCTGAAACAGAAAGCCGCAGAGCAGAAGGTGGCAGCATGACACCGGACATTATCCTGCAGCGTA
CCGGGATCGATGTGAGAGCTGTCGAACAGGGGGAAGATGCGTGGCACAAATTACGGCTCGGCGTCATCAC
CGCTTCAGAAGTTCACAACGTGATAGCAAAACCCCGCTCCGGAAAGAAGTGGCCTGACATGAAAATGTCC
TACTTCCACACCCTGCTTGCTGAGGTTTGCACCGGTGTGGCTCCGGAAGTTAACGCTAAAGCACTGGCCT
GGGGAAAACAGTACGAGAACGACGCCAGAACCCTGTTTGAATTCACTTCCGGCGTGAATGTTACTGAATC
CCCGATCATCTATCGCGACGAAAGTATGCGTACCGCCTGCTCTCCCGATGGTTTATGCAGTGACGGCAAC
GGCCTTGAACTGAAATGCCCGTTTACCTCCCGGGATTTCATGAAGTTCCGGCTCGGTGGTTTCGAGGCCA
TAAAGTCAGCTTACATGGCCCAGGTGCAGTACAGCATGTGGGTGACGCGAAAAAATGCCTGGTACTTTGC
CAACTATGACCCGCGTATGAAGCGTGAAGGCCTGCATTATGTCGTGATTGAGCGGGATGAAAAGTACATG
GCGAGTTTTGACGAGATCGTGCCGGAGTTCATCGAAAAAATGGACGAGGCACTGGCTGAAATTGGTTTTG
TATTTGGGGAGCAATGGCGATGACGCATCCTCACGATAATATCCGGGTAGGCGCAAGATCCACTAGTTCT
AGAGCGGCCGCTAATTCGGGGACACCATCGAATGGTGCAAAACCTTTCGCGGTATGGCATGATAGCGCCC
GGAAGAGAGTCAATTCAGGGTGGTGAATGTGAAACCAGTAACGTTATACGATGTCGCAGAGTATGCCGGT
GTCTCTTATCAGACCGTTTCCCGCGTGGTGAACCAGGCCAGCCACGTTTCTGCGAAAACGCGGGAAAAAG
TGGAAGCGGCGATGGCGGAGCTGAATTACATTCCCAACCGCGTGGCACAACAACTGGCGGGCAAACAGTC
GTTGCTGATTGGCGTTGCCACCTCCAGTCTGGCCCTGCACGCGCCGTCGCAAATTGTCGCGGCGATTAAA
TCTCGCGCCGATCAACTGGGTGCCAGCGTGGTGGTGTCGATGGTAGAACGAAGCGGCGTCGAAGCCTGTA
AAGCGGCGGTGCACAATCTTCTCGCGCAACGCGTCAGTGGGCTGATCATTAACTATCCGCTGGATGACCA
GGATGCCATTGCTGTGGAAGCTGCCTGCACTAATGTTCCGGCGTTATTTCTTGATGTCTCTGACCAGACA
CCCATCAACAGTATTATTTTCTCCCATGAAGACGGTACGCGACTGGGCGTGGAGCATCTGGTCGCATTGG
GTCACCAGCAAATCGCGCTGTTAGCGGGCCCATTAAGTTCTGTCTCGGCGCGTCTGCGTCTGGCTGGCTG
GCATAAATATCTCACTCGCAATCAAATTCAGCCGATAGCGGAACGGGAAGGCGACTGGAGTGCCATGTCC
GGTTTTCAACAAACCATGCAAATGCTGAATGAGGGCATCGTTCCCACTGCGATGCTGGTTGCCAACGATC
AGATGGCGCTGGGCGCAATGCGCGCCATTACCGAGTCCGGGCTGCGCGTTGGTGCGGATATCTCGGTAGT
GGGATACGACGATACCGAAGACAGCTCATGTTATATCCCGCCGTTAACCACCATCAAACAGGATTTTCGC
CTGCTGGGGCAAACCAGCGTGGACCGCTTGCTGCAACTCTCTCAGGGCCAGGCGGTGAAGGGCAATCAGC
TGTTGCCCGTCTCACTGGTGAAAAGAAAAACCACCCTGGCGCCCAATACGCAAACCGCCTCTCCCCGCGC
GTTGGCCGATTCATTAATGCAGCTGGCACGACAGGTTTCCCGACTGGAAAGCGGGCAGTGAGCGCAACGC
AATTAATGTAAGTTAGCTCACTCATTAGGCACCCCAGGCTTTACACTTTATGCTTCCGGCTCGTATAATG
TGTGGAATTGTGAGCGGATAACAATTTCACACAGGAAACAGCTATGACCATGATTACGGATTCACTGGCC
GTCGTTTTACAACGTCGTGACTGGGAAAACCCTGGCGTTACCCAACTTAATCGCCTTGCAGCACATCCCC
CTTTCGCCAGCTGGCGTAATAGCGAAGAGGCCCGCACCGAGCGGCCGCCACCGCGGTGGAGCTCCAGCTT
TTGTTCCCTTTAGTGAGGGTTAATTGCGCGCTTGGCGTAATCATGGTCATAGCTGTTTCCTGTGTGAAAT
TGTTATCCGCTCACAATTCCACACAACATACGAGCCGGAAGCATAAAGTGTAAAGCCTGGGGTGCCTAAT
GAGTGAGCTAACTCACATTAATTGCGTTGCGCTCACTGCCCGCTTTCCAGTCGGGAAACCTGTCGTGCCA
GCTGCATTAATGAATCGGCCAACGCGCGGGGAGAGGCGGTTTGCGTATTGGGCGCTCTTCCGCTTCCTCG
CTCACTGACTCGCTGCGCTCGGTCGTTCGGCTGCGGCGAGCGGTATCAGCTCACTCAAAGGCGGTAATAC
GGTTATCCACAGAATCAGGGGATAACGCAGGAAAGAACATGTGAGATCCCCACAGCAAGATGCAACTTTC
GCCAGATACGACGGCGCTCTTTGCCGTGCTTTCTGACTTTCCATTCGCCTTCACCAAAGACCTTCAGCCC
GGTGGAATCAATCACCAGGTGTGCGATTTCACCCCGGGTGGACGTTTTGAAACTGACATTAACCGACTTT
GCCCGCTTACTGACACTGGTGTAATCCGGGCAGCGCAACGGAACGTTCATCAGGGCAAAAATGGAATCAA
TAAAACCCTGCGCAGCCCGCAGGGTCAGCCGGAATACGCGTTTAATCACCAGAACGGTGGTGATGGCGAG
ATCAGAATAGCGCTGGGGCCTTCCTCGTGATGAAGGTGTTGCCGACTCATACCAGGCCTGAATCGCCTCA
TCATCCAGCCAGAAAGTGAGGGAGCCACGGTTGATGAGAGCTTTGTTGTAGGTGGACCAGTTGGTGATTC
TGAACTTTTGCTTTGCCACGGAATGGTCTGTGTTGTCGGGAGGATGCGTGATCTGATCCTTCAACTCAGC
AAAAGTTCGATTTATTCAACAAAGCCACTTTCAGTATGGATTTGGGTGTTACGGGGGGGGGTTGGTGCTT
AAAATCGCGCTGAGGATTTCTGATGGTGTTAAGCGGGCGGTTTTGAGATGTAAACTCGCCCGTTTAACAT
AATGGATCTTGCGCGCACCGCCCGAACACCACTCGCCACAAAAAACCGCCGGAACGTCCAAAAGTACGGG
TTTTGCTGCCCGCAAACGGGCTGTTCTGGTGTTGCTAGTTTGTTATCAGAATCGCAGATCCGGCTTCAGC
CGGTTTGCCGGCTGAAAGCGCTATTTCTTCCAGAATTGCCATGATTTTTTCCCCACGGGAGGCGTCACTG
GCTCCCGTGTTGTCGGCAGCTTTGATTCGATAAGCAGCATCGCCTGTTTCAGGCTGTCTATGTGTGACTG
TTGAGCTGTAACAAGTTGTCTCAGGTGTTCAATTTCATGTTCTAGTTGCTTTGTTTTACTGGTTTCACCT
GTTCTATTAGGTGTTACATGCTGTTCATCTGTTACATTGTCGATCTGTTCATGGTGAACAGCTTTAAATG
CACCAAAAACTCGTAAAAGCTCTGATGTATCTATCTTTTTTACACCGTTTTCATCTGTGCATATGGACAG
TTTTCCCTTTGATATGTAACGGTGAACAGTTGTTCTACTTTTGTTTGTTAGTCTTGATGCTTCACTGATA
GATACAAGAGCCATAAGAACCTCAGATCCTTCCGTATTTAGCCAGTATGTTCTCTAGTGTGGTTCGTTGT
TTTTGCGTGAGCCATGAGAACGAACCATTGAGATCATACTTACTTTGCATGTCACTCAAAAATTTTGCCT
CAAAACTGGTGAGCTGAATTTTTGCAGTTAAAGCATCGTGTAGTGTTTTTCTTAGTCCGTTATGTAGGTA
GGAATCTGATGTAATGGTTGTTGGTATTTTGTCACCATTCATTTTTATCTGGTTGTTCTCAAGTTCGGTT
ACGAGATCCATTTGTCTATCTAGTTCAACTTGGAAAATCAACGTATCAGTCGGGCGGCCTCGCTTATCAA
CCACCAATTTCATATTGCTGTAAGTGTTTAAATCTTTACTTATTGGTTTCAAAACCCATTGGTTAAGCCT
TTTAAACTCATGGTAGTTATTTTCAAGCATTAACATGAACTTAAATTCATCAAGGCTAATCTCTATATTT
GCCTTGTGAGTTTTCTTTTGTGTTAGTTCTTTTAATAACCACTCATAAATCCTCATAGAGTATTTGTTTT
CAAAAGACTTAACATGTTCCAGATTATATTTTATGAATTTTTTTAACTGGAAAAGATAAGGCAATATCTC
TTCACTAAAAACTAATTCTAATTTTTCGCTTGAGAACTTGGCATAGTTTGTCCACTGGAAAATCTCAAAG
CCTTTAACCAAAGGATTCCTGATTTCCACAGTTCTCGTCATCAGCTCTCTGGTTGCTTTAGCTAATACAC
CATAAGCATTTTCCCTACTGATGTTCATCATCTGAACGTATTGGTTATAAGTGAACGATACCGTCCGTTC
TTTCCTTGTAGGGTTTTCAATCGTGGGGTTGAGTAGTGCCACACAGCATAAAATTAGCTTGGTTTCATGC
TCCGTTAAGTCATAGCGACTAATCGCTAGTTCATTTGCTTTGAAAACAACTAATTCAGACATACATCTCA
ATTGGTCTAGGTGATTTTAATCACTATACCAATTGAGATGGGCTAGTCAATGATAATTACTAGTCCTTTT
CCTTTGAGTTGTGGGTATCTGTAAATTCTGCTAGACCTTTGCTGGAAAACTTGTAAATTCTGCTAGACCC
TCTGTAAATTCCGCTAGACCTTTGTGTGTTTTTTTTGTTTATATTCAAGTGGTTATAATTTATAGAATAA
AGAAAGAATAAAAAAAGATAAAAAGAATAGATCCCAGCCCTGTGTATAACTCACTACTTTAGTCAGTTCC
GCAGTATTACAAAAGGATGTCGCAAACGCTGTTTGCTCCTCTACAAAACAGACCTTAAAACCCTAAAGGC
TTAAGTAGCACCCTCGCAAGCTCGGGCAAATCGCTGAATATTCCTTTTGTCTCCGACCATCAGGCACCTG
AGTCGCTGTCTTTTTCGTGACATTCAGTTCGCTGCGCTCACGGCTCTGGCAGTGAATGGGGGTAAATGGC
ACTACAGGCGCCTTTTATGGATTCATGCAAGGAAACTACCCATAATACAAGAAAAGCCCGTCACGGGCTT
CTCAGGGCGTTTTATGGCGGGTCTGCTATGTGGTGCTATCTGACTTTTTGCTGTTCAGCAGTTCCTGCCC
TCTGATTTTCCAGTCTGACCACTTCGGATTATCCCGTGACAGGTCATTCAGACTGGCTAATGCACCCAGT
AAGGCAGCGGTATCATCAACAGGCTTACCCGTCTTACTGTCGGGGATCTGACGCTCAGTGGAACGAAAAC
TCACGTTAAGGGATTTTGGTCATGAGATTATCAAAAAGGATCTTCACCTAGATCCTTTTAAATTAAAAAT
GAAGTTTTAAATCAATCTAAAGTATATATGAGTAAACTTGGTCTGACAGTTACCAATGCTTAATCAGTGA
GGCACCTATCTCAGCGATCTGTCTATTTCGTTCATCCATAGTTGCCTGACTCCCCGTCGTGTAGATAACT
ACGATACGGGAGGGCTTACCATCTGGCCCCAGTGCTGCAATGATACCGCGAGACCCACGCTCACCGGCTC
CAGATTTATCAGCAATAAACCAGCCAGCCGGAAGGGCCGAGCGCAGAAGTGGTCCTGCAACTTTATCCGC
CTCCATCCAGTCTATTAATTGTTGCCGGGAAGCTAGAGTAAGTAGTTCGCCAGTTAATAGTTTGCGCAAC
GTTGTTGCCATTGCTACAGGCATCGTGGTGTCACGCTCGTCGTTTGGTATGGCTTCATTCAGCTCCGGTT
CCCAGCGATCAAGGCGAGTTACATGATCCCCCATGTTGTGCAAAAAAGCGGTTAGCTCCTTCGGTCCTCC
GATCGTTGTCAGAAGTAAGTTGGCCGCAGTGTTATCACTCATGGTTATGGCAGCACTGCATAATTCTCTT
ACTGTCATGCCATCCGTAAGATGCTTTTCTGTGACTGGTGAGTACTCAACCAAGTCATTCTGAGAATAGT
GTATGCGGCGACCGAGTTGCTCTTGCCCGGCGTCAATACGGGATAATACCGCGCCACATAGCAGAACTTT
AAAAGTGCTCATCATTGGAAAACGTTCTTCGGGGCGAAAACTCTCAAGGATCTTACCGCTGTTGAGATCC
AGTTCGATGTAACCCACTCGTGCACCCAACTGATCTTCAGCATCTTTTACTTTCACCAGCGTTTCTGGGT
GAGCAAAAACAGGAAGGCAAAATGCCGCAAAAAAGGGAATAAGGGCGACACGGAAATGTTGAATACTCAT
ACTCTTCCTTTTTCAATATTATTGAAGCATTTATCAGGGTTATTGTCTCATGAGCGGATACATATTTGAA
TGTATTTAGAAAAATAAACAAATAGGGGTTCCGCGCACATTTCCCCGAAAAGTGCCACCTAAATTGTAAG
CGTTAATATTTTGTTAAAATTCGCGTTAAATTTTTGTTAAATCAGCTCATTTTTTAACCAATAGGCCGAA
ATCGGCAAAATCCCTTATAAATCAAAAGAATAGACCGAGATAGGGT
[37 nt withheld, positions 8167-8203]
AAAGAACGTGGACTCCAACGTCAAAGG
[49 nt withheld, positions 8231-8279]
T
[91 nt withheld, positions 8281-8371]
G
[124 nt withheld, positions 8373-8496]
CCCATTCGCCATTCAGGCTGCGCAACTGTTGGGAAGGGCGATCGGTGCGGGCCTCTTCGCTATTACGCCA
GCTGGCGAAAGGGGGATGTGCTGCAAGGCGATTAAGTTGGGTAACGCCAGGGTTTTCCCAGTCACGACGT
TGTAAAACGACGGCCAGTGAGCGCGCGTAATACGACTCACTATAGGGCGAATTGGGTACCGGGCCCCCCC
TCGAGGTCGACGGTA
