>Addgene plasmid #13078 | pKM201 | addgene partial sequence | sequence record 19633 | T7 5'-TAATACGACTCACTATAGGG-3'
TTGATATCGAATTCCTGCAGCCCGGGGGATCTCTGACATCATAACGGTTCTGGCAAATATTCTGAAATGA
GCTGTTGACAATTAATCATCGGCTCGTATAATGTGTGGAATTGTGAGCGGATAACAATTTCACACAGGAA
ACAGTCGACGCTTATAAAAATGGATATTAATACTGAAACTGAGATCAAGCAAAAGCATTCACTAACCCCC
TTTCCTGTTTTCCTAATCAGCCCGGCATTTCGCGGGCGATATTTTCACAGCTATTTCAGGAGTTCAGCCA
TGAACGCTTATTACATTCAGGATCGTCTTGAGGCTCAGAGCTGGGCGCGTCACTACCAGCAGCTCGCCCG
TGAAGAGAAAGAGGCAGAACTGGCAGACGACATGGAAAAAGGCCTGCCCCAGCACCTGTTTGAATCGCTA
TGCATCGATCATTTGCAACGCCACGGGGCCAGCAAAAAATCCATTACCCGTGCGTTTGATGACGATGTTG
AGTTTCAGGAGCGCATGGCAGAACACATCCGGTACATGGTTGAAACCATTGCTCACCACCAGGTTGATAT
TGATTCAGAGGTATAAAACGAATGAGTACTGCACTCGCAACGCTGGCTGGGAAGCTGGCTGAACGTGTCG
GCATGGATTCTGTCGACCCACAGGAACTGATCACCACTCTTCGCCAGACGGCATTTAAAGGTGATGCCAG
CGATGCGCAGTTCATCGCATTACTGATCGTTGCCAACCAGTACGGCCTTAATCCGTGGACGAAAGAAATT
TACGCCTTTCCTGATAAGCAGAATGGCATCGTT
